Addgene plasmid #244630: CL20_mEGFP_FOidr_078
Purpose: Express mEGFP-tagged intrinsically disordered protein (IDR), FOidr_078, derived from human fusion protein KMT2A_AFDN; KMT2A_EPS15; KMT2A_MLLT1; KMT2A_MLLT10
Depositing lab: Richard Kriwacki. Depositing organization: St. Jude Children's Research Hospital. Publication: Proteome-wide computational analyses reveal links between protein condensate formation and RNA biology. Maiti S, Tripathi S, Baggett DW, Phillips AH, Park CG, Wang J, Wahiduzzaman, Freyaldenhoven WT, Kinger S, Pioso BJ, Bollinger JC, Somjee R, Lang B, Babu MM, Kriwacki RW. Sci Adv. 2025 Dec 5;11(49):eady1420. doi: 10.1126/sciadv.ady1420. Epub 2025 Dec 3. PubMed 41337585.
Backbone
  Vector backbone: CL20
  Vector type: Mammalian Expression
Growth in bacteria
  Bacterial resistance: Ampicillin, 100 μg/mL
  Growth temperature: 37°C
  Growth strain: NEB Stable
  Copy number: High Copy
Gene/Insert
  Gene/Insert name: FOidr_078
  Species: H. sapiens (human)
  Mutation: Unmutated
  Tag / fusion protein: monomeric EGFP (N terminal on insert)
  Cloning method: Restriction Enzyme; 5′ cloning site Unknown (unknown if destroyed)
Terms and licenses: Academic/Nonprofit Terms; Industry Terms: Not Available to Industry
Depositor comments: KMT2A_AFDN_1_407; KMT2A_EPS15_1_407; KMT2A_MLLT1_1_407; KMT2A_MLLT10_1_407
How to cite: CL20_mEGFP_FOidr_078 was a gift from Richard Kriwacki (Addgene plasmid # 244630 ; http://n2t.net/addgene:244630 ; RRID:Addgene_244630)
