[The description below was written by a language model from this plasmid's Addgene catalogue record and pLannotate feature annotations shown in this document.]
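Description:
CL20_mEGFP_FOidr_078 is a mammalian expression plasmid built on the CL20 backbone. The catalogue lists it only as a mammalian expression vector, but the feature table shows it has the architecture of a self-inactivating HIV-1 lentiviral transfer vector. A CMV enhancer is fused to a truncated 5' LTR, followed by the Ψ packaging signal with a gag fragment, the cPPT/CTS, the Rev response element and a ΔU3 3' LTR fragment. A rabbit β-globin polyadenylation signal lies downstream of the 3' LTR. These elements would allow the vector RNA to be packaged and integrated when helper functions are supplied in trans, and the plasmid can also be used by direct transfection. In bacteria it is maintained through a high-copy ColE1/pUC-type origin and selected with ampicillin via β-lactamase. An SV40 origin and SV40 poly(A) signal, plus remnants of lac regulatory sequence, are present in the plasmid backbone.

The payload is driven by an internal CMV enhancer/promoter and encodes monomeric EGFP fused to the N terminus of FOidr_078, an unmutated human intrinsically disordered region. The depositor notes place this segment at residues 1–407, a region shared by the oncogenic fusion proteins KMT2A–AFDN, KMT2A–EPS15, KMT2A–MLLT1 and KMT2A–MLLT10. Consistent with this, the annotation identifies the roughly 1.2 kb insert as a fragment of KMT2A (MLL1), so the fusion partners themselves are not represented. The short hit to a Tet-responsive promoter next to the CMV promoter probably reflects only the shared minimal CMV sequence. The construct is intended for visualising the behaviour of this disordered region in live mammalian cells. The associated study concerns protein condensate formation and its links to RNA biology.
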