Features (pLannotate 1.2.2; 29 found; start..end, strand, type, name):
    199..254     -  polyA_signal   β-globin poly(A) signal: rabbit β-globin polyadenylation signal (Gil and Proudfoot, 1987)
    340..475     -  LTR            3' LTR (ΔU3) (fragment): self-inactivating 3' long terminal repeat (LTR) from HIV-1
    477..545     -  CDS            nef (fragment): NEF_HV1Z2 - Experimental evidence at protein level: Swiss-Prot protein existence level 1. Extracellular Nef protein targets CD4(+) T-lymphocytes for apoptosis by interacting with CXCR4 surface receptors. From Human immunodeficiency virus type 1 group M subtype D (isolate Z2/CDC-Z34) (HIV-1).
    571..1791    -  CDS            KMT2A (fragment): KMT2A_HUMAN - Also known as ALL1, CXXC7, HRX, HTRX, MLL, MLL1, TRX1. Experimental evidence at protein level: Swiss-Prot protein existence level 1. Histone methyltransferase that plays an essential role in early development and hematopoiesis (PubMed:15960975, PubMed:12453419, PubMed:15960975, PubMed:19556245, PubMed:19187761, PubMed:20677832, PubMed:21220120, PubMed:26886794). Catalytic subunit of the MLL1/MLL complex, a multiprotein complex that mediates both methylation of 'Lys- 4' of histone H3 (H3K4me) complex and acetylation of 'Lys-16' of histone H4 (H4K16ac) (PubMed:15960975, PubMed:1245
   1834..2550    -  CDS            mEGFP: mEGFP is a basic (constitutively fluorescent) green fluorescent protein published in 2002, derived from Aequorea victoria. It has moderate acid sensitivity.
   2564..2601    -  misc_feature   MCS (fragment): multiple cloning site
   2600..2616    -  promoter       tight TRE promoter (fragment): Tet-responsive promoter PTight, consisting of seven tet operator sequences followed by the minimal CMV promoter
   2632..2835    -  promoter       CMV promoter: human cytomegalovirus (CMV) immediate early promoter
   2836..3139    -  enhancer       CMV enhancer: human cytomegalovirus immediate early enhancer
   3207..3223    -  misc_feature   MCS (fragment): multiple cloning site
   3223..3248    -  CDS            Rev (fragment): human immunodeficiency virus 1 (HIV-1) Rev protein; rev; enhances nuclear export of unspliced and incompletely spliced viral mRNAs
   3625..3858    -  misc_feature   RRE: The Rev response element (RRE) of HIV-1 allows for Rev-dependent mRNA export from the nucleus to the cytoplasm.
   3992..4075    -  CDS            vif (fragment): VIF_HV1BR - Experimental evidence at protein level: Swiss-Prot protein existence level 1. Counteracts the innate antiviral activity of host APOBEC3F and APOBEC3G. Forms a complex with host APOBEC3F and APOBEC3G thus preventing the entry of these lethally hypermutating enzymes into progeny virions. Recruits an active E3 ubiquitin ligase complex composed of elongin BC, CUL5, and RBX2 to induce polyubiquitination of APOBEC3G and APOBEC3F. In turn, they are directed to the 26S proteasome for degradation. Vif interaction with APOBEC3G also blocks its cytidine deaminase activity in a proteasome-inde
   4218..4335    -  misc_feature   cPPT/CTS: central polypurine tract and central termination sequence of HIV-1
   4484..4843    -  CDS            HIV-1 gag (fragment): gag protein from human immunodeficiency virus 1; gag
   4827..4952    -  misc_feature   HIV-1 Ψ: packaging signal of human immunodeficiency virus type 1
   4999..5256    -  LTR            5' LTR (truncated): truncated 5' long terminal repeat (LTR) from HIV-1
   5258..5637    -  enhancer       CMV enhancer: human cytomegalovirus immediate early enhancer
   5668..5772    +  promoter       AmpR promoter: bla
   5773..6633    +  CDS            AmpR: β-lactamase; bla; confers resistance to ampicillin, carbenicillin, and related antibiotics
   6804..7392    +  rep_origin     ori: high-copy-number ColE1/pMB1/pBR322/pUC origin of replication
   7575..7629    +  CDS            lacI (fragment): lac repressor; lacI; The lac repressor binds to the lac operator to inhibit transcription in E. coli. This inhibition can be relieved by adding lactose or isopropyl-β-D-thiogalactopyranoside (IPTG).
   7631..7765    -  polyA_signal   SV40 poly(A) signal: SV40 polyadenylation signal
   7785..7920    -  rep_origin     SV40 ori: SV40 origin of replication
   7944..7966    -  promoter       SV40 promoter (fragment): SV40 enhancer and early promoter
   7973..8012    +  CDS            lacI (fragment): lac repressor; lacI; The lac repressor binds to the lac operator to inhibit transcription in E. coli. This inhibition can be relieved by adding lactose or isopropyl-β-D-thiogalactopyranoside (IPTG).
   8025..8046    +  protein_bind   CAP binding site: CAP binding activates transcription in the presence of cAMP. E. coli catabolite activator protein
   8061..8091    +  promoter       lac promoter: promoter for the E. coli lac operon
   8099..8115    +  protein_bind   lac operator: The lac repressor binds to the lac operator to inhibit transcription in E. coli. This inhibition can be relieved by adding lactose or isopropyl-β-D-thiogalactopyranoside (IPTG). lac repressor encoded by lacI
>Addgene plasmid #244630 | CL20_mEGFP_FOidr_078 | addgene full sequence | sequence record 487987 | Addgene NGS Result
AAAAAAAATCTAACCTCAAGTCAAGGCTTTTCTATGGAATAAGGAATGGACAGCAGGGGGCTGTTTCATA
TACTGATGACCTCTTTATAGCCAACCTTTGTTCATGGCAGCCAGCATATGGGCATATGTTGCCAAACTCT
AAACCAAATACTCATTCTGATGTTTTAAATGATTTGCCCTCCCATATGTCCTTCCGAGTGAGAGACACAA
AAAATTCCAACACACTATTGCAATGAAAATAAATTTCCTTTATTAGCCAGAAGTCAGATGCTCAAGGGGC
TTCATGATGTCCCCATAATTTTTGGCAGAGGGAAAAAGATCTGCTAGCTCGAGCAGCTGAAGCTTTATTG
AGGCTTAAGCAGTGGGTTCCCTAGTTAGCCAGAGAGCTCCCAGGCTCAGATCTGGTCTAACCAGAGAGAC
CCAGTACAGGCAAAAAGCAGATCTTGTCTTCTTTGGGAGTGAATTAGCCCTTCCAGTCCCCCCTTTTCTT
TTAAAAAGTGGCTAAGATCTACAGCTGCCTTGTAAGTCATTGGTCTTAAAGGTACCGTAATCTTATCTAG
AACCGGTTCAACGAATGTTTTTAACCTGGGTCTTAACCTTACGACCCTGCAACTGAGCAGCTTCTTTTTC
GATCTTTTTCTGTGCACCCTTTTTCGCCCTTTGAAGCAGCTGCTTTGCAATGGTAGCATCGGTACGTTTG
GACGACGGGATGATTCTAACCGGCTTAATGCGACGAGGGCTCTGGCGCACAACGGTCTTGTCTTCTTTGG
TCAGCGGAGGGGTGCCTTCTTTGTCCTTCCTAACCTTCTGCGGTTTCTCCAGCTCGGAGTTGATCAGTAG
GCCAGACGGGGTCTTGATACGCTCCGTAGACGGCGGGCGGCCACGACGACGAACGATCTGAACACCTTTA
CGACCGATTTGTAACTTGCCTGTTTTGAACTTAGACTTCAACGGGCTCAACTTCCCCGCACGTAGCTTCT
TGATCTTCGTCGCTTGCTGAAAGGTCGCTGACGGGGTACGCTTAATTTTTTTTAAAGAGTCCTCTTTATT
GCCCTTCGGCAGCTCTGAGATGTCTTTACCATGGGTGATCTTAATTTTCACACCCGGAAACGTCGGCGGA
CGACCACGCTTCTTCTCGATAGATTTAGAATCCTTCTTCTTAATTTTATCACCGGATTTTGTCTCGCTCT
TATTCAGCGGAGAAAACACAGACGGGTCGCTCAGAATCGCAGAGTTACGGTCGGAGCCGCTGCGAGGGCG
ACCCCGCGGCTTGCGCGGGCTGGTCTTCACGCTCGGGGATCTCGTCGGAGACCGGACACGAACCTCTTCG
TCGGACCCGAAACCCAGAAACTGCTCGTCTTCGCCGCTACCACCGCCACCACCGCTTTCGCCGAACACTG
CGCGGAAACGTCTAAGGTTGGTGCCAATCGCTGCGCTGACTTGCAAGGCTGCGTCGAAGCCCGGGCCGAC
GCGCAAGAGTGCTGGACCGCTAGATGCACTAGAAGACGATGACGATGAGGAAGACGCGCTGCTGCTGCTC
GCCGCTGACGCGGCAGCCGCACCTCCCGGCACGCCGGCGCCGCTGCTACCCGCCGCCGCCGCAGCCGCAG
CCACCGCCGGCGGGGATGGCGGCGCACCTGGGCCCCCGCCACCCACTGGTGGGCCTGGCGGCAGTAATAA
AGCCGGGACTCGCTGACGAGGTGCGCCTCCCAGACCACGACGACCGCCGCCACCGCCACCACCGGTGGTA
CCTGGACGCGCGGGAAATCTCCACCTACATGAGTGAGCCATCCGGGAAGCGGCCGCACTTCCCCCGGAGC
CTCCGCTTCCGCCCTTGTACAGCTCGTCCATGCCGAGAGTGATCCCGGCGGCGGTCACGAACTCCAGCAG
GACCATGTGATCGCGCTTCTCGTTGGGGTCTTTGCTCAGCTTGGACTGGGTGCTCAGGTAGTGGTTGTCG
GGCAGCAGCACGGGGCCGTCGCCGATGGGGGTGTTCTGCTGGTAGTGGTCGGCGAGCTGCACGCTGCCGT
CCTCGATGTTGTGGCGGATCTTGAAGTTCACCTTGATGCCGTTCTTCTGCTTGTCGGCCATGATATAGAC
GTTGTGGCTGTTGTAGTTGTACTCCAGCTTGTGCCCCAGGATGTTGCCGTCCTCCTTGAAGTCGATGCCC
TTCAGCTCGATGCGGTTCACCAGGGTGTCGCCCTCGAACTTCACCTCGGCGCGGGTCTTGTAGTTGCCGT
CGTCCTTGAAGAAGATGGTGCGCTCCTGGACGTAGCCTTCGGGCATGGCGGACTTGAAGAAGTCGTGCTG
CTTCATGTGGTCGGGGTAGCGGCTGAAGCACTGCACGCCGTAGGTCAGGGTGGTCACGAGGGTGGGCCAG
GGCACGGGCAGCTTGCCGGTGGTGCAGATGAACTTCAGGGTCAGCTTGCCGTAGGTGGCATCGCCCTCGC
CCTCGCCGGACACGCTGAACTTGTGGCCGTTTACGTCGCCGTCCAGCTCGACCAGGATGGGCACCACCCC
GGTGAACAGCTCCTCGCCCTTGCTCACCATGGTGGCGACCGGTGGATCCCGGGCCCGCGGTACCGTCGAC
TGCAGAATTCGGTTCACTAAACGAGCCCGGTTCACTAAACGAGCTCTGCTTATATAGACCTCCCACCGTA
CACGCCTACCGCCCATTTGCGTCAATGGGGCGGAGTTGTTACGACATTTTGGAAAGTCCCGTTGATTTTG
GTGCCAAAACAAACTCCCATTGACGTCAATGGGGTGGAGACTTGGAAATCCCCGTGAGTCAAACCGCTAT
CCACGCCCATTGATGTACTGCCAAAACCGCATCACCATGGTAATAGCGATGACTAATACGTAGATGTACT
GCCAAGTAGGAAAGTCCCATAAGGTCATGTACTGGGCATAATGCCAGGCGGGCCATTTACCGTCATTGAC
GTCAATAGGGGGCGTACTTGGCATATGATACACTTGATGTACTGCCAAGTGGGCAGTTTACCGTAAATAC
TCCACCCATTGACGTCAATGGAAAGTCCCTATTGGCGTTACTATGGGAACATACGTCATTATTGACGTCA
ATGGGCGGGGGTCGTTGGGCGGTCAGCCAGGCGGGCCATTTACCGTAAGTTATGTAACGCGGAACTCCAT
ATATGGGCTATGAACTAATGACCCCGTAATTGATTACTATTAATAACTAGCACGCGTTCGAAGCTTGAGC
TCGGTCCCCTCGGGGTTGGGAGGTGGGTCTGAAACGATAATGGTGAATATCCCTGCCTAACTCTATTCAC
TATAGAAAGTACAGCAAAAACTATTCTTAAACCTACCAAGCCTCCTACTATCATTATGAATAATTTTATA
TACCACAGCCAATTTGTTATGTTAAACCAATTCCACAAACTTGCCCATTTATCTAATTCCAATAATTCTT
GTTCATTCTTTTCTTGCTGGTTTTGCGATTCTTCAATTAAGGAGTGTATTAAGCTTGTGTAATTGTTAAT
TTCTCTGTCCCACTCCATCCAGGTCGTGTGATTCCAAATCTGTTCCAGAGATTTATTACTCCAACTAGCA
TTCCAAGGCACAGCAGTGGTGCAAATGAGTTTTCCAGAGCAACCCCAAATCCCCAGGAGCTGTTGATCCT
TTAGGTATCTTTCCACAGCCAGGATTCTTGCCTGGAGCTGCTTGATGCCCCAGACTGTGAGTTGCAACAG
ATGCTGTTGCGCCTCAATAGCCCTCAGCAAATTGTTCTGCTGCTGCACTATACCAGACAATAATTGTCTG
GCCTGTACCGTCAGCGTCATTGACGCTGCGCCCATAGTGCTTCCTGCTGCTCCCAAGAACCCAAGGAACA
AAGCTCCTATTCCCACTGCTCTTTTTTCTCTCTGCACCACTCTTCTCTTTGCCTTGGTGGGTGCTACTCC
TAATGGTTCAATTTTTACTACTTTATATTTATATAATTCACTTCTCCAATTGTCCCTCATATCTCCTCCT
TATGGTGTTTTACTAAACTTTTCCATGTTCTAATCCTCATCCTGTCTACTTGCCACACAATCATCACCTG
CCATCTGTTTTCCATAATCCCTAATGATCTTTGCTTTTCTTCTTGGCACTACTTTTATGTCACTATTATC
TTGTATTACTACTGCCCCTTCACCTTTCCAGAGGAGCTTTGCTGGTCCTTTCCAAAGTGGATTTCTGCTG
TCCCTGTAATAAACCCGAAAATTTTGAATTTTTGTAATTTGTTTTTGTAATTCTTTAGTTTGTATGTCTG
TTGCTATTATGTCTACTATTCTTTCCCCTGCACTGTACCCCCCAATCCCCCCTTTTCTTTTAAAATTGTG
GATGAATACTGCCATTTGTACTGCTGTCTTAAGATGTTCAGCCTGATCTCTTACCTGTCCTATAATTTTC
TTTAATTCTTTATTCATAGATTCTACTACTCCTTGACTTTGGGGATTGTAGGGAATTTCCAGGTCTGAAG
ATCCTGCTGCTTGCTGTGCTTTTTTCTTACTTTTGTTTTGCTCTTCCTCTATCTTGTCTAAAGCTTCCTT
GGTGTCTTTTATCTCTATCCTTTGATGCACACAATAGAGGGTTGCTACTGTATTATATAATGATCTAAGT
TCTTCTGATCCTGTCTGAAGGGATGGTTGTAGCTGTCCCAGTATTTGTCTACAGCCTTCTGATGTTTCTA
ACAGGCCAGTATTAACTGCGAATCGTTCTAGCTCCCTGCTTGCCCATACTATATGTTTTAATTTATATTT
TTTCTTTCCCCCTGGCCTTAACCGAATTTTTTCCCATCGCGATCTAATTCTCCCCCGCTTAATACTGACG
CTCTCGCACCCATCTCTCTCCTTCTAGCCTCCGCTAGTCAAAATTTTTGGCGTACTCACCAGTCGCCGCC
CCTCGCCTCTTGCCGTGCGCGCTTCAGCAAGCCGAGTCCTGCGTCGAGAGAGCTCCTCTGGTTTCCCTTT
CGCTTTCAAGTCCCTGTTCGGGCGCCACTGCTAGAGATTTTCCACACTGACTAAAAGGGTCTGAGGGATC
TCTAGTTACCAGAGTCACACAACAGACGGGCACACACTACTTGAAGCACTCAAGGCAAGCTTTATTGAGG
CTTAAGCAGTGGGTTCCCTAGTTAGCCAGAGAGCTCCCAGGCTCAGATCTGGTCTAACCAGAGAGACCCA
GTACAGGCAAAAAGCAGCTGCTTATATGCAGGATCTGAGGGCTCGCCACTCCCCAGTCCCGCCCAGGCCA
CGCCTCCCATGGTAATAGCGATGACTAATACGTAGATGTACTGCCAAGTAGGAAAGTCCCATAAGGTCAT
GTACTGGGCATAATGCCAGGCGGGCCATTTACCGTCATTGACGTCAATAGGGGGCGTACTTGGCATATGA
TACACTTGATGTACTGCCAAGTGGGCAGTTTACCGTAAATACTCCACCCATTGACGTCAATGGAAAGTCC
CTATTGGCGTTACTATGGGAACATACGTCATTATTGACGTCAATGGGCGGGGGTCGTTGGGCGGTCAGCC
AGGCGGGCCATTTACCGTAAGTTATGTAACGCGGAACTCCATATATGGGCTATGAACTAATGACCCCGTA
ATTGATTACTATTAATAACTAGTCAATAATCAATGTCGACCCAGGTGGCACTTTTCGGGGAAATGTGCGC
GGAACCCCTATTTGTTTATTTTTCTAAATACATTCAAATATGTATCCGCTCATGAGACAATAACCCTGAT
AAATGCTTCAATAATATTGAAAAAGGAAGAGTATGAGTATTCAACATTTCCGTGTCGCCCTTATTCCCTT
TTTTGCGGCATTTTGCCTTCCTGTTTTTGCTCACCCAGAAACGCTGGTGAAAGTAAAAGATGCTGAAGAT
CAGTTGGGTGCACGAGTGGGTTACATCGAACTGGATCTCAACAGCGGTAAGATCCTTGAGAGTTTTCGCC
CCGAAGAACGTTTTCCAATGATGAGCACTTTTAAAGTTCTGCTATGTGGCGCGGTATTATCCCGTATTGA
CGCCGGGCAAGAGCAACTCGGTCGCCGCATACACTATTCTCAGAATGACTTGGTTGAGTACTCACCAGTC
ACAGAAAAGCATCTTACGGATGGCATGACAGTAAGAGAATTATGCAGTGCTGCCATAACCATGAGTGATA
ACACTGCGGCCAACTTACTTCTGACAACGATCGGAGGACCGAAGGAGCTAACCGCTTTTTTGCACAACAT
GGGGGATCATGTAACTCGCCTTGATCGTTGGGAACCGGAGCTGAATGAAGCCATACCAAACGACGAGCGT
GACACCACGATGCCTGTAGCAATGGCAACAACGTTGCGCAAACTATTAACTGGCGAACTACTTACTCTAG
CTTCCCGGCAACAATTAATAGACTGGATGGAGGCGGATAAAGTTGCAGGACCACTTCTGCGCTCGGCCCT
TCCGGCTGGCTGGTTTATTGCTGATAAATCTGGAGCCGGTGAGCGTGGGTCTCGCGGTATCATTGCAGCA
CTGGGGCCAGATGGTAAGCCCTCCCGTATCGTAGTTATCTACACGACGGGGAGTCAGGCAACTATGGATG
AACGAAATAGACAGATCGCTGAGATAGGTGCCTCACTGATTAAGCATTGGTAACTGTCAGACCAAGTTTA
CTCATATATACTTTAGATTGATTTAAAACTTCATTTTTAATTTAAAAGGATCTAGGTGAAGATCCTTTTT
GATAATCTCATGACCAAAATCCCTTAACGTGAGTTTTCGTTCCACTGAGCGTCAGACCCCGTAGAAAAGA
TCAAAGGATCTTCTTGAGATCCTTTTTTTCTGCGCGTAATCTGCTGCTTGCAAACAAAAAAACCACCGCT
ACCAGCGGTGGTTTGTTTGCCGGATCAAGAGCTACCAACTCTTTTTCCGAAGGTAACTGGCTTCAGCAGA
GCGCAGATACCAAATACTGTTCTTCTAGTGTAGCCGTAGTTAGGCCACCACTTCAAGAACTCTGTAGCAC
CGCCTACATACCTCGCTCTGCTAATCCTGTTACCAGTGGCTGCTGCCAGTGGCGATAAGTCGTGTCTTAC
CGGGTTGGACTCAAGACGATAGTTACCGGATAAGGCGCAGCGGTCGGGCTGAACGGGGGGTTCGTGCACA
CAGCCCAGCTTGGAGCGAACGACCTACACCGAACTGAGATACCTACAGCGTGAGCTATGAGAAAGCGCCA
CGCTTCCCGAAGGGAGAAAGGCGGACAGGTATCCGGTAAGCGGCAGGGTCGGAACAGGAGAGCGCACGAG
GGAGCTTCCAGGGGGAAACGCCTGGTATCTTTATAGTCCTGTCGGGTTTCGCCACCTCTGACTTGAGCGT
CGATTTTTGTGATGCTCGTCAGGGGGGCGGAGCCTATGGAAAAACGCCAGCAACGCGGCCTTTTTACGGT
TCCTGGCCTTTTGCTGGCCTTTTGCTCACATGTTCTTTCCTGCGTTATCCCCTGCTTCTGTGGATAACCG
TATTACCGCCTTTGAGTGAGCTGATACCGCTCGCCGCAGCCGAACGACCGAGCGCAGCGAGTCAGTGAGC
GAGGAAGCGGAAGAGCGCCCAATACGCAAACCGCCTCTCCCCGCGCGTTGGCCGATTCATTAATGCAGCG
GATCCAGACATGATAAGATACATTGATGAGTTTGGACAAACCACAACTAGAATGCAGTGAAAAAAATGCT
TTATTTGTGAAATTTGTGATGCTATTGCTTTATTTGTAACCATTATAAGCTGCAATAAACAAGTTAGCTT
TTTGCAAAAGCCTAGGCCTCCAAAAAAGCCTCCTCACTACTTCTGGAATAGCTCAGAGGCCGAGGCGGCC
TCGGCCTCTGCATAAATAAAAAAAATTAGTCAGCCATGGGGCGGAGAATGGGCGGAACTGGGCGGAGTTA
GGGGCGGGATGGGCGGAGTTAGGGGCGGGACTATGGTTGCTGACTAATTGAGATGCGGATCCGCTGGCAC
GACAGGTTTCCCGACTGGAAAGCGGGCAGTGAGCGCAACGCAATTAATGTGAGTTAGCTCACTCATTAGG
CACCCCAGGCTTTACACTTTATGCTTCCGGCTCGTATGTTGTGTGGAATTGTGAGCGGATAACAATTTCA
CACAGGAAACAGCTATGACCATGATTACGCCAAGCTTGGGCTGCAGGTCGAGGGATCTCCATAAGAGAAG
AGGGACAGCTATGACTGGGAGTAGTCAGGAGAGGAGGAAAAATCTGGCTAGTAAAACATGTAAGGAAAAT
TTTAGGGATGTTAAAGAAAAAAATAACACAAAACAAAATAT
